Addgene plasmid #198802: pWP066
Purpose: Drives specific expression in the URB neurons
Depositing lab: Paul Sternberg. Depositing organization: California Institute of Technology. Publication: A cGAL-UAS bipartite expression toolkit for Caenorhabditis elegans sensory neurons. Nava S, Palma W, Wan X, Oh JY, Gharib S, Wang H, Revanna JS, Tan M, Zhang M, Liu J, Chen CH, Lee JS, Perry B, Sternberg PW. Proc Natl Acad Sci U S A. 2023 Dec 19;120(51):e2221680120. doi: 10.1073/pnas.2221680120. Epub 2023 Dec 14. PubMed 38096407.
Backbone
  Vector backbone: pHW393
  Backbone size w/o insert (bp): 3611
  Vector type: Worm Expression
Growth in bacteria
  Bacterial resistance: Ampicillin, 100 μg/mL
  Growth temperature: 37°C
  Growth strain: DH5alpha
  Copy number: High Copy
Gene/Insert
  Gene/Insert name: Pnlp-48-GAL4-SK(DBD)-VP64
  Species: C. elegans (nematode)
  Insert size (bp): 2064
  Cloning method: Restriction Enzyme; 5′ cloning site Unknown (unknown if destroyed); 3′ cloning site Unknown (unknown if destroyed)
Terms and licenses: Academic/Nonprofit Terms; Industry Terms: Not Available to Industry
How to cite: pWP066 was a gift from Paul Sternberg (Addgene plasmid # 198802 ; http://n2t.net/addgene:198802 ; RRID:Addgene_198802)
