[The description below was written by a language model from this plasmid's Addgene catalogue record and pLannotate feature annotations shown in this document.]
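Description:
pWP066 is a C. elegans expression plasmid built on the pHW393 backbone and serves as a driver construct in the cGAL-UAS bipartite expression system. It is maintained in E. coli as a high-copy plasmid through a ColE1/pUC-type origin and selected with ampicillin via the β-lactamase gene and its native promoter. Remnants of the pUC cloning region are also present, including a short multiple cloning site fragment, a lacI fragment, a CAP binding site, and the lac promoter and operator. These are backbone carry-over rather than functional parts of the worm payload. The sequenced record is 5,675 nt, which agrees with the listed backbone and insert sizes.

The insert is recorded as Pnlp-48-GAL4-SK(DBD)-VP64: the promoter region of the C. elegans gene nlp-48 placed upstream of a synthetic transcriptional activator. That activator joins a GAL4-family DNA-binding domain to VP64, which consists of tandem repeats of the minimal herpes simplex virus VP16 activation domain. The automated annotation picks up the DNA-binding domain as a partial GAL4 match and the activation domain as only a short fragment of a VP16-repeat feature. It does not annotate the nlp-48 promoter, which presumably lies in the unannotated region upstream of the GAL4 coding sequence, and no 3′ UTR is annotated either.

According to the record, the plasmid drives expression specifically in the URB neurons. In a bipartite arrangement, worms carrying this driver are combined with a separate UAS-effector transgene. The activator made in URB binds the UAS sites and switches on the chosen reporter, sensor or other effector only in those cells, so one driver can be reused with many effectors.
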