Features (pLannotate 1.2.2; 10 found; start..end, strand, type, name):
   2108..2125    -  misc_feature   MCS (fragment): pUC18/19 multiple cloning site
   2235..2675    +  CDS            GAL4 (fragment): GAL4_YEAST - Experimental evidence at protein level: Swiss-Prot protein existence level 1. This protein is a positive regulator for the gene expression of the galactose-induced genes such as GAL1, GAL2, GAL7, GAL10, and MEL1 which code for the enzymes used to convert galactose to glucose. It recognizes a 17 base pair sequence in (5'-CGGRNNRCYNYNCNCCG-3') the upstream activating sequence (UAS-G) of these genes. From Saccharomyces cerevisiae (strain ATCC 204508 / S288c) (Baker's yeast).
   2853..2869    +  CDS            VP96 (fragment): 6 tandem repeats of the minimal activation domain of herpes simplex virus VP16 (Cheng et al., 2013)
   3420..3524    +  promoter       AmpR promoter: bla
   3525..4385    +  CDS            AmpR: β-lactamase; bla; confers resistance to ampicillin, carbenicillin, and related antibiotics
   4556..5144    +  rep_origin     ori: high-copy-number ColE1/pMB1/pBR322/pUC origin of replication
   5327..5419    +  CDS            lacI (fragment): lac repressor; lacI; The lac repressor binds to the lac operator to inhibit transcription in E. coli. This inhibition can be relieved by adding lactose or isopropyl-β-D-thiogalactopyranoside (IPTG).
   5432..5453    +  protein_bind   CAP binding site: CAP binding activates transcription in the presence of cAMP. E. coli catabolite activator protein
   5468..5498    +  promoter       lac promoter: promoter for the E. coli lac operon
   5506..5522    +  protein_bind   lac operator: The lac repressor binds to the lac operator to inhibit transcription in E. coli. This inhibition can be relieved by adding lactose or isopropyl-β-D-thiogalactopyranoside (IPTG). lac repressor encoded by lacI
>Addgene plasmid #198802 | pWP066 | addgene full sequence | sequence record 390250 | Addgene NGS Result
AAGCTTGCATGCGCGGCCGCACTGACTGGGCCGGCCAGTGAGAGATAGTTGAACACAGCATTTCGACGTG
GGTGGATGCTCCTGAAACTTTTAAAAGATAAATACTTCCGTTTGTTGACTTTAAATATTCAGTATTTGAT
CTCTTAATGGACATGAACTTATCCATAAGATTCGTGATTTCCGCTTCTGGGGGTGTATCCGAAAAGGGAA
ATTACGTTTTCCTAGTAAAATGTGCAAAGCTTTTATATTCATCCTTGTAAAGTCGAAGTCTTTCTAACTA
AAAGGACGCTATAATAAACTCAAAATGGACCAAAAAAATATCAAGACTTTTCCAAAACAAAAAAATTAAC
CCACATTTTATTCAATCACTGTTTCAATTTCGCAATTTCATCAACAACACACATTACCATTATTAGGAAT
TTCAAATTTTTTTTGAAAAGTCTTGTTAAAAACATTTTCTTTTAGGGTCGTTTTGAGTAGAATACATTTT
TTGTACGAAAATCTCAAATAATCACTTTCACTATCCAGACTGACGTATTTCATTCACACATCCCCGAAAG
ACGAGATTTTGTGCTTTGAACACTAACTCCTACACCTTTCTTTTGCATTCTTGTAGCATTCTGCTTCCGA
TATTCACGTCACACATGACTTGGTTGACTCACATTGTTCCCGAGATCTTGAAAGTGTGAAACAAGAATTC
ATCACTTTTGTTTTCCTGATAATCCAAAAAAACAAGTTCATTGTTTTTATCTAGCGCTTCTCAAATTATA
ATTCTGACTGGCGGTGCTCTTTTATTATGAAAATTTTTTTTGCAATAAGTTCTTTGGTGCACCATGTTCA
CATATTCTATAAAATTTCAAGAATTAAAAACCCAGAGGGGGTCCTTAAAATATTTTTAGCGTTTTGCTCA
AAACACTTCGTTTATTCTTGGCTGTCCCCCTCTTGGTCTTATGATCATCCACTTTTTTTTTTCGAAAAAA
AAATACACGTCATAGTAAGGTCTTCAGGAGGACCTCCCGATTTAGACCTACCACTCCTCCAATCGTGTGA
CTAGATTTTCAATATTTATTATATATTCTACGGATGAATAGAGAATTTTGTGACATCTGCACGGGCTCTC
AGATTTATATTCAGTTGCAAAAAGAAAGTTCAATACACGGTTAATTGGGTTTTATTATTTCTTATTTTCA
TCCTTGTGACGTTTGGATTTCGTTTTTTTTTTCAAATATTTTTTTTCGATTCTCGGTTTCTCAAAATTCT
GCAGAACTTCTCGTCTTGACCAAATAATTCTCAAAAAAGCTGGTTCTAATTATTTCGTGACGTGACTTAT
ATCGCGAAATTTTCACATCGAAGAAGAAGAAAAATATCAAAATTATATTATTCGAAAACAAGTGGTTTTG
TGGAATTTTGTGAATCATATTATGAATAAGCTCAAAATTGTTTCAGATTTTGGTAAATTGCTTAATTTCC
AAACAATGTGGACTTTCAAAAAATTACGAGAATTCCATATTGAGTGTTAATATCTCTAAAATGATAGTAC
AAAAAGTTTAAACTAAATTTAAATTTGAAAAAAAAATCGCCGAAAAGAAACGTTTTTTTCAGTTGACTCA
CTTGAGTCAGTTGAGTCCAACCAATTTTGCTACAATTTTACGCGAATTTTTAGTTTTCAGAAACTTTCGT
ATAACTATGCAGGTATATTACCAGTTAATTAGACTAATTTGTGTGGTTTTTTTTCAATTCCAAAAATGTG
GACGATACTTTAATATTAAAATCCACGAGTCTGCTTTTTAGTCATTTTACAATTTCGAAAAAAAAAATCG
GCGCCATTGTTATTGAAGGAAGCATTTTGCATTTCCGGCTCAATTCTCAAGTCACAGGGACCCACTCATT
TTGTAGTCTACGGCGAAAAAAGGAATTTCTATTTGGTATTGGTGTATAGTATTCGTCTTCTTCTTCAATT
CGCATCCATCCGTGAACACCCTCCTCCCGAAAAATCCCGCCCCTATTATTTCATGATTTCTACTAGTTTT
CTCTTGTTGTGTCAATTCGAGAATATTTTATTATTTTAATTTATTTTCTGGTTTCCTTCAGAAAATGATG
GGCGCGCCTCTAGAGGATCCCCGGGATTGGCCAAAGGACCCAAAGGTATGTTTCGAATGATACTAACATA
ACATAGAACATTTTCAGGAGGACCCTTGGCTAGGATGGGCCCTAAAAAGAAGCGTAAAGCTAGCATGAAG
CTGTTGTCTTCAATGGAACAAGCTTGCGACATATGCCGGTTAAAAAAACTCAGGTGCTCGAAGGAAAAGC
CCAAGTGTGCCAAGTGTCTGAAGAACAACTCGGAGTGCCGTTATTCTCCCAAGGCTATGAGGTCCCCACT
GACCAGGGCGCATCTGACAGAGGTAGAATCAAGGTTGGAAAAATTGGAAGATTTGTTTCTGCTCATGTTT
CCTCGGGAAAACCTGGACAGCATTTTGAACATGGACTCTTTGGACGAAGTGAAAGTAATGTTGAAACAAT
TATATATGCAGGACTATGGTGACACGGATGCTGCTATGGATAGCTTGACCCCTATGGAAAATGGCATGTC
TGAAGGGCCGAGAAAACACATGAAGACTGCGACATCATCGCCAAAAGTGGATGAAGATGGAAGCCAAAGT
CAGTTGAGTGTATCGCCGGAATTCCCGCTGCAGTCTGGTGGCGGAGGGGCTCCTAGGGGTTCCGGACGGG
CTGACGCATTGGACGATTTTGATCTGGATATGCTGGGAAGTGACGCCCTCGATGATTTTGACCTTGACAT
GCTTGGTTCGGATGCCCTTGATGACTTTGACCTCGACATGCTCGGCAGTGACGCCCTTGATGATTTCGAC
CTGGACATGCTGATTAACTAAGGTACCGAATTCGCTAGCCGGCCATACAAGTAATCCGGATGATCGACGC
CAACGTCGTTGAATTTTCAAATTTTAAATACTGAATATTTGTTTTTTTTCCTATTATTTATTTATTCTCT
TTGTGTTTTTTTTCTTGCTTTCTAAAAAATTAATTCAATCCAAATCTAAACATTTTTTTTTCTCTTTCCG
TCTCCCAATTCGTATTCCGCTCCTCTCATCTGAACACAATGTGCAAGTTTATTTATCTTCTCGCTTTCAT
TTCATTAGGACGTGGGGGGAATTGGTGGAAGGGGGAAACACACAAAAGGATGATGGAAATGAAATAAGGA
CACACAATATGCAACAACATTCAATTCAGAAATATGGAGGAAGGTTTAAAAGAAAACATAAAAATATATA
GAGGAGGAAGGAAAACTAGTAAAAAATAAGCAAAGAAATTAGGCGAACGATGAGAATTGTCCTCGCTTGG
GCCCAAAAGGCCTTTTTTTTTTGGCGCCGACGTCAGGTGGCACTTTTCGGGGAAATGTGCGCGGAACCCC
TATTTGTTTATTTTTCTAAATACATTCAAATATGTATCCGCTCATGAGACAATAACCCTGATAAATGCTT
CAATAATATTGAAAAAGGAAGAGTATGAGTATTCAACATTTCCGTGTCGCCCTTATTCCCTTTTTTGCGG
CATTTTGCCTTCCTGTTTTTGCTCACCCAGAAACGCTGGTGAAAGTAAAAGATGCTGAAGATCAGTTGGG
TGCACGAGTGGGTTACATCGAACTGGATCTCAACAGCGGTAAGATCCTTGAGAGTTTTCGCCCCGAAGAA
CGTTTTCCAATGATGAGCACTTTTAAAGTTCTGCTATGTGGCGCGGTATTATCCCGTATTGACGCCGGGC
AAGAGCAACTCGGTCGCCGCATACACTATTCTCAGAATGACTTGGTTGAGTACTCACCAGTCACAGAAAA
GCATCTTACGGATGGCATGACAGTAAGAGAATTATGCAGTGCTGCCATAACCATGAGTGATAACACTGCG
GCCAACTTACTTCTGACAACGATCGGAGGACCGAAGGAGCTAACCGCTTTTTTGCACAACATGGGGGATC
ATGTAACTCGCCTTGATCGTTGGGAACCGGAGCTGAATGAAGCCATACCAAACGACGAGCGTGACACCAC
GATGCCTGTAGCAATGGCAACAACGTTGCGCAAACTATTAACTGGCGAACTACTTACTCTAGCTTCCCGG
CAACAATTAATAGACTGGATGGAGGCGGATAAAGTTGCAGGACCACTTCTGCGCTCGGCCCTTCCGGCTG
GCTGGTTTATTGCTGATAAATCTGGAGCCGGTGAGCGTGGGTCTCGCGGTATCATTGCAGCACTGGGGCC
AGATGGTAAGCCCTCCCGTATCGTAGTTATCTACACGACGGGGAGTCAGGCAACTATGGATGAACGAAAT
AGACAGATCGCTGAGATAGGTGCCTCACTGATTAAGCATTGGTAACTGTCAGACCAAGTTTACTCATATA
TACTTTAGATTGATTTAAAACTTCATTTTTAATTTAAAAGGATCTAGGTGAAGATCCTTTTTGATAATCT
CATGACCAAAATCCCTTAACGTGAGTTTTCGTTCCACTGAGCGTCAGACCCCGTAGAAAAGATCAAAGGA
TCTTCTTGAGATCCTTTTTTTCTGCGCGTAATCTGCTGCTTGCAAACAAAAAAACCACCGCTACCAGCGG
TGGTTTGTTTGCCGGATCAAGAGCTACCAACTCTTTTTCCGAAGGTAACTGGCTTCAGCAGAGCGCAGAT
ACCAAATACTGTTCTTCTAGTGTAGCCGTAGTTAGGCCACCACTTCAAGAACTCTGTAGCACCGCCTACA
TACCTCGCTCTGCTAATCCTGTTACCAGTGGCTGCTGCCAGTGGCGATAAGTCGTGTCTTACCGGGTTGG
ACTCAAGACGATAGTTACCGGATAAGGCGCAGCGGTCGGGCTGAACGGGGGGTTCGTGCACACAGCCCAG
CTTGGAGCGAACGACCTACACCGAACTGAGATACCTACAGCGTGAGCTATGAGAAAGCGCCACGCTTCCC
GAAGGGAGAAAGGCGGACAGGTATCCGGTAAGCGGCAGGGTCGGAACAGGAGAGCGCACGAGGGAGCTTC
CAGGGGGAAACGCCTGGTATCTTTATAGTCCTGTCGGGTTTCGCCACCTCTGACTTGAGCGTCGATTTTT
GTGATGCTCGTCAGGGGGGCGGAGCCTATGGAAAAACGCCAGCAACGCGGCCTTTTTACGGTTCCTGGCC
TTTTGCTGGCCTTTTGCTCACATGTTCTTTCCTGCGTTATCCCCTGATTCTGTGGATAACCGTATTACCG
CCTTTGAGTGAGCTGATACCGCTCGCCGCAGCCGAACGACCGAGCGCAGCGAGTCAGTGAGCGAGGAAGC
GGAAGAGCGCCCAATACGCAAACCGCCTCTCCCCGCGCGTTGGCCGATTCATTAATGCAGCTGGCACGAC
AGGTTTCCCGACTGGAAAGCGGGCAGTGAGCGCAACGCAATTAATGTGAGTTAGCTCACTCATTAGGCAC
CCCAGGCTTTACACTTTATGCTTCCGGCTCGTATGTTGTGTGGAATTGTGAGCGGATAACAATTTCACAC
AGGAAACAGCTATGACCATGATTACGCCAAGCTGTAAGTTTAAACATGATCTTACTAACTAACTATTCTC
ATTTAAATTTTCAGAGCTTAAAAATGGCTGAAATCACTCACAACGATGGATACGCTAACAACTTGGAAAT
GAAAT
