>Addgene plasmid #198802 | pWP066 | depositor partial sequence | sequence record 385056 | nlp-48 promoter
AGTGAGAGATAGTTGAACACAGCATTTCGACGTGGGTGGATGCTCCTGAAACTTTTAAAAGATAAATACT
TCCGTTTGTTGACTTTAAATATTCAGTATTTGATCTCTTAATGGACATGAACTTATCCATAAGATTCGTG
ATTTCCGCTTCTGGGGGTGTATCCGAAAAGGGAAATTACGTTTTCCTAGTAAAATGTGCAAAGCTTTTAT
ATTCATCCTTGTAAAGTCGAAGTCTTTCTAACTAAAAGGACGCTATAATAAACTCAAAATGGACCAAAAA
AATATCAAGACTTTTCCAAAACAAAAAAATTAACCCACATTTTATTCAATCACTGTTTCAATTTCGCAAT
TTCATCAACAACACACATTACCATTATTAGGAATTTCAAATTTTTTTTGAAAAGTCTTGTTAAAAACATT
TTCTTTTAGGGTCGTTTTGAGTAGAATACATTTTTTGTACGAAAATCTCAAATAATCACTTTCACTATCC
AGACTGACGTATTTCATTCACACATCCCCGAAAGACGAGATTTTGTGCTTTGAACACTAACTCCTACACC
TTTCTTTTGCATTCTTGTAGCATTCTGCTTCCGATATTCACGTCACACATGACTTGGTTGACTCACATTG
TTCCCGAGATCTTGAAAGTGTGAAACAAGAATTCATCACTTTTGTTTTCCTGATAATCCAAAAAAACAAG
TTCATTGTTTTTATCTAGCGCTTCTCAAATTATAATTCTGACTGGCGGTGCTCTTTTATTATGAAAATTT
TTTTTGCAATAAGTTCTTTGGTGCACCATGTTCACATATTCTATAAAATTTCAAGAATTAAAAACCCAGA
GGGGGTCCTTAAAATATTTTTAGCGTTTTGCTCAAAACACTTCGTTTATTCTTGGCTGTCCCCCTCTTGG
TCTTATGATCATCCACTTTTTTTTTTCGAAAAAAAAATACACGTCATAGTAAGGTCTTCAGGAGGACCTC
CCGATTTAGACCTACCACTCCTCCAATCGTGTGACTAGATTTTCAATATTTATTATATATTCTACGGATG
AATAGAGAATTTTGTGACATCTGCACGGGCTCTCAGATTTATATTCAGTTGCAAAAAGAAAGTTCAATAC
ACGGTTAATTGGGTTTTATTATTTCTTATTTTCATCCTTGTGACGTTTGGATTTCGTTTTTTTTTTCAAA
TATTTTTTTTCGATTCTCGGTTTCTCAAAATTCTGCAGAACTTCTCGTCTTGACCAAATAATTCTCAAAA
AAGCTGGTTCTAATTATTTCGTGACGTGACTTATATCGCGAAATTTTCACATCGAAGAAGAAGAAAAATA
TCAAAATTATATTATTCGAAAACAAGTGGTTTTGTGGAATTTTGTGAATCATATTATGAATAAGCTCAAA
ATTGTTTCAGATTTTGGTAAATTGCTTAATTTCCAAACAATGTGGACTTTCAAAAAATTACGAGAATTCC
ATATTGAGTGTTAATATCTCTAAAATGATAGTACAAAAAGTTTAAACTAAATTTAAATTTGAAAAAAAAA
TCGCCGAAAAGAAACGTTTTTTTCAGTTGACTCACTTGAGTCAGTTGAGTCCAACCAATTTTGCTACAAT
TTTACGCGAATTTTTAGTTTTCAGAAACTTTCGTATAACTATGCAGGTATATTACCAGTTAATTAGACTA
ATTTGTGTGGTTTTTTTTCAATTCCAAAAATGTGGACGATACTTTAATATTAAAATCCACGAGTCTGCTT
TTTAGTCATTTTACAATTTCGAAAAAAAAAATCGGCGCCATTGTTATTGAAGGAAGCATTTTGCATTTCC
GGCTCAATTCTCAAGTCACAGGGACCCACTCATTTTGTAGTCTACGGCGAAAAAAGGAATTTCTATTTGG
TATTGGTGTATAGTATTCGTCTTCTTCTTCAATTCGCATCCATCCGTGAACACCCTCCTCCCGAAAAATC
CCGCCCCTATTATTTCATGATTTCTACTAGTTTTCTCTTGTTGTGTCAATTCGAGAATATTTTATTATTT
TAATTTATTTTCTGGTTTCCTTCAGAAAATGATG
